>Addgene plasmid #179142 | SnapTag-Binder | addgene full sequence | sequence record 353405 | Addgene NGS Result
ATGGCGATGCCTGCTTGCCGAATATCATGGTGGAAAATGGCCGCTTTTCTGGATTCATCGACTGTGGCCG
GCTGGGTGTGGCGGACCGCTATCAGGACATAGCGTTGGCTACCCGTGATATTGCTGAAGAGCTTGGCGGC
GAATGGGCTGACCGCTTCCTCGTGCTTTACGGTATCGCCGCTCCCGATTCGCAGCGCATCGCCTTCTATC
GCCTTCTTGACGAGTTCTTCTGAGCGGGACTCTGGGGTTCGAAATGACCGACCAAGCGACGCCCAACCTG
CCATCACGAGATTTCGATTCCACCGCCGCCTTCTATGAAAGGTTGGGCTTCGGAATCGTTTTCCGGGACG
CCGGCTGGATGATCCTCCAGCGCGGGGATCTCATGCTGGAGTTCTTCGCCCACCCTAGGGGGAGGCTAAC
TGAAACACGGAAGGAGACAATACCGGAAGGAACCCGCGCTATGACGGCAATAAAAAGACAGAATAAAACG
CACGGTGTTGGGTCGTTTGTTCATAAACGCGGGGTTCGGTCCCAGGGCTGGCACTCTGTCGATACCCCAC
CGAGACCCCATTGGGGCCAATACGCCCGCGTTTCTTCCTTTTCCCCACCCCACCCCCCAAGTTCGGGTGA
AGGCCCAGGGCTCGCAGCCAACGTCGGGGCGGCAGGCCCTGCCATAGCCTCAGGTTACTCATATATACTT
TAGATTGATTTAAAACTTCATTTTTAATTTAAAAGGATCTAGGTGAAGATCCTTTTTGATAATCTCATGA
CCAAAATCCCTTAACGTGAGTTTTCGTTCCACTGAGCGTCAGACCCCGTAGAAAAGATCAAAGGATCTTC
TTGAGATCCTTTTTTTCTGCGCGTAATCTGCTGCTTGCAAACAAAAAAACCACCGCTACCAGCGGTGGTT
TGTTTGCCGGATCAAGAGCTACCAACTCTTTTTCCGAAGGTAACTGGCTTCAGCAGAGCGCAGATACCAA
ATACTGTTCTTCTAGTGTAGCCGTAGTTAGGCCACCACTTCAAGAACTCTGTAGCACCGCCTACATACCT
CGCTCTGCTAATCCTGTTACCAGTGGCTGCTGCCAGTGGCGATAAGTCGTGTCTTACCGGGTTGGACTCA
AGACGATAGTTACCGGATAAGGCGCAGCGGTCGGGCTGAACGGGGGGTTCGTGCACACAGCCCAGCTTGG
AGCGAACGACCTACACCGAACTGAGATACCTACAGCGTGAGCTATGAGAAAGCGCCACGCTTCCCGAAGG
GAGAAAGGCGGACAGGTATCCGGTAAGCGGCAGGGTCGGAACAGGAGAGCGCACGAGGGAGCTTCCAGGG
GGAAACGCCTGGTATCTTTATAGTCCTGTCGGGTTTCGCCACCTCTGACTTGAGCGTCGATTTTTGTGAT
GCTCGTCAGGGGGGCGGAGCCTATGGAAAAACGCCAGCAACGCGGCCTTTTTACGGTTCCTGGCCTTTTG
CTGGCCTTTTGCTCACATGTTCTTTCCTGCGTTATCCCCTGATTCTGTGGATAACCGTATTACCGCCATG
CATTAGTTATTAATAGTAATCAATTACGGGGTCATTAGTTCATAGCCCATATATGGAGTTCCGCGTTACA
TAACTTACGGTAAATGGCCCGCCTGGCTGACCGCCCAACGACCCCCGCCCATTGACGTCAATAATGACGT
ATGTTCCCATAGTAACGCCAATAGGGACTTTCCATTGACGTCAATGGGTGGAGTATTTACGGTAAACTGC
CCACTTGGCAGTACATCAAGTGTATCATATGCCAAGTACGCCCCCTATTGACGTCAATGACGGTAAATGG
CCCGCCTGGCATTATGCCCAGTACATGACCTTATGGGACTTTCCTACTTGGCAGTACATCTACGTATTAG
TCATCGCTATTACCATGGTGATGCGGTTTTGGCAGTACATCAATGGGCGTGGATAGCGGTTTGACTCACG
GGGATTTCCAAGTCTCCACCCCATTGACGTCAATGGGAGTTTGTTTTGGCACCAAAATCAACGGGACTTT
CCAAAATGTCGTAACAACTCCGCCCCATTGACGCAAATGGGCGGTAGGCGTGTACGGTGGGAGGTCTATA
TAAGCAGAGCTGGTTTAGTGAACCGTCAGATCCGCTAGCTTAATTAAGCCACCATGGACAAAGACTGCGA
AATGAAGCGCACCACCCTGGATAGCCCTCTGGGCAAGCTGGAACTGTCTGGGTGCGAACAGGGCCTGCAC
CGTATCATCTTCCTGGGCAAAGGAACATCTGCCGCCGACGCCGTGGAAGTGCCTGCCCCAGCCGCCGTGC
TGGGCGGACCAGAGCCACTGATGCAGGCCACCGCCTGGCTCAACGCCTACTTTCACCAGCCTGAGGCCAT
CGAGGAGTTCCCTGTGCCAGCCCTGCACCACCCAGTGTTCCAGCAGGAGAGCTTTACCCGCCAGGTGCTG
TGGAAACTGCTGAAAGTGGTGAAGTTCGGAGAGGTCATCAGCTACAGCCACCTGGCCGCCCTGGCCGGCA
ATCCCGCCGCCACCGCCGCCGTGAAAACCGCCCTGAGCGGAAATCCCGTGCCCATTCTGATCCCCTGCCA
CCGGGTGGTGCAGGGCGACCTGGACGTGGGGGGCTACGAGGGCGGGCTCGCCGTGAAAGAGTGGCTGCTG
GCCCACGAGGGCCACAGACTGGGCAAGCCTGGGCTGGGTTCCGGACTCAGATCTGAGCTCGGATCCATGA
GCTCCCCGAAACGCCCTAAGCTGCTGCGTGAATATTACGATTGGCTGGTTGATAACAGCTTTACCCCATA
TCTGGTGGTGGATGCCACATACCTGGGCGTGAACGTGCCCGTGGAGTATGTGAAAGACGGTCAGATCGTG
CTGAATCTGTCTGCAAGTGCGACCGGCAACCTGCAACTGACAAATGATTTTATCCAGTTCAACGCCCGCT
TTAAGGGCGTGTCTCGTGAACTGTATATCCCGATGGGTGCCGCTCTGGCCATTTACGCTCGCGAGAACGG
CGATGGTGTGATGTTCGAACCAGAAGAAATCTATGACGAGCTGAATATTGGTAGATAAGAATTCTAAGCG
GCCGCGACTCTAGATCATAATCAGCCATACCACATTTGTAGAGGTTTTACTTGCTTTAAAAAACCTCCCA
CACCTCCCCCTGAACCTGAAACATAAAATGAATGCAATTGTTGTTGTTAACTTGTTTATTGCAGCTTATA
ATGGTTACAAATAAAGCAATAGCATCACAAATTTCACAAATAAAGCATTTTTTTCACTGCATTCTAGTTG
TGGTTTGTCCAAACTCATCAATGTATCTTAAGGCGTAAATTGTAAGCGTTAATATTTTGTTAAAATTCGC
GTTAAATTTTTGTTAAATCAGCTCATTTTTTAACCAATAGGCCGAAATCGGCAAAATCCCTTATAAATCA
AAAGAATAGACCGAGATAGGGT
[37 nt withheld, positions 3453-3489]
AAAGAACGTGGACTCCAACGTCAAAGG
[49 nt withheld, positions 3517-3565]
T
[91 nt withheld, positions 3567-3657]
G
[124 nt withheld, positions 3659-3782]
CAGGTGGCACTTTTCGGGGAAATGTGCGCGGAACCCCTATTTGTTTATTTTTCTAAATACATTCAAATAT
GTATCCGCTCATGAGACAATAACCCTGATAAATGCTTCAATAATATTGAAAAAGGAAGAGTCCTGAGGCG
GAAAGAACCAGCTGTGGAATGTGTGTCAGTTAGGGTGTGGAAAGTCCCCAGGCTCCCCAGCAGGCAGAAG
TATGCAAAGCATGCATCTCAATTAGTCAGCAACCAGGTGTGGAAAGTCCCCAGGCTCCCCAGCAGGCAGA
AGTATGCAAAGCATGCATCTCAATTAGTCAGCAACCATAGTCCCGCCCCTAACTCCGCCCATCCCGCCCC
TAACTCCGCCCAGTTCCGCCCATTCTCCGCCCCATGGCTGACTAATTTTTTTTATTTATGCAGAGGCCGA
GGCCGCCTCGGCCTCTGAGCTATTCCAGAAGTAGTGAGGAGGCTTTTTTGGAGGCCTAGGCTTTTGCAAA
GATCGATCAAGAGACAGGATGAGGATCGTTTCGCATGATTGAACAAGATGGATTGCACGCAGGTTCTCCG
GCCGCTTGGGTGGAGAGGCTATTCGGCTATGACTGGGCACAACAGACAATCGGCTGCTCTGATGCCGCCG
TGTTCCGGCTGTCAGCGCAGGGGCGCCCGGTTCTTTTTGTCAAGACCGACCTGTCCGGTGCCCTGAATGA
ACTGCAAGACGAGGCAGCGCGGCTATCGTGGCTGGCCACGACGGGCGTTCCTTGCGCAGCTGTGCTCGAC
GTTGTCACTGAAGCGGGAAGGGACTGGCTGCTATTGGGCGAAGTGCCGGGGCAGGATCTCCTGTCATCTC
ACCTTGCTCCTGCCGAGAAAGTATCCATCATGGCTGATGCAATGCGGCGGCTGCATACGCTTGATCCGGC
TACCTGCCCATTCGACCACCAAGCGAAACATCGCATCGAGCGAGCACGTACTCGGATGGAAGCCGGTCTT
GTCGATCAGGATGATCTGGACGAAGAGCATCAGGGGCTCGCGCCAGCCGAACTGTTCGCCAGGCTCAAGG
CGAGCATGCCCGACGGCGAGGATCTCGTCGTGACCC
Features (pLannotate 1.2.2; 14 found; start..end, strand, type, name):
    254..406     +  CDS            ble (fragment): BLE_KLEPN - Experimental evidence at protein level: Swiss-Prot protein existence level 1. Binding protein with a strong affinity to the bleomycin family of antibiotics. Binds to CL990; an antimitotic-antibiotic compound. From Klebsiella pneumoniae.
    465..512     +  polyA_signal   HSV TK poly(A) signal: herpes simplex virus thymidine kinase polyadenylation signal (Cole and Stacy, 1985)
    603..619     -  polyA_signal   bGH poly(A) signal (fragment): bovine growth hormone polyadenylation signal
    841..1429    +  rep_origin     ori: high-copy-number ColE1/pMB1/pBR322/pUC origin of replication
   1604..1907    +  enhancer       CMV enhancer: human cytomegalovirus immediate early enhancer
   1908..2111    +  promoter       CMV promoter: human cytomegalovirus (CMV) immediate early promoter
   2154..2699    +  CDS            SNAP-tag®: human O6-alkylguanine-DNA-alkyltransferase variant that forms covalent bonds with benzylguanine derivatives fast-reacting variant, optimized for mammalian expression
   2730..3059    +  CDS            sspB (fragment): SSPB_HAEIN - Experimental evidence at protein level: Swiss-Prot protein existence level 1. Also stimulates degradation of the N-terminus of RseA (residues 1-108, alone or in complex with sigma-E) by ClpX-ClpP in a non-ssrA-mediated fashion. From Haemophilus influenzae (strain ATCC 51907 / DSM 11121 / KW20 / Rd).
   3093..3176    +  CDS            large T antigen (fragment): large T antigen from SV40 (simian virus 40)
   3199..3320    +  polyA_signal   SV40 poly(A) signal: SV40 polyadenylation signal
   3354..3782    -  rep_origin     f1 ori (sequence partly withheld): f1 bacteriophage origin of replication; arrow indicates direction of (+) strand synthesis
   3809..3913    +  promoter       AmpR promoter: bla
   3915..4272    +  promoter       SV40 promoter: SV40 enhancer and early promoter
   4307..233     +  CDS            NeoR/KanR (across the origin): aminoglycoside phosphotransferase from Tn5; aph(3')-II (or nptII); confers resistance to neomycin, kanamycin, and G418 (Geneticin®)
