[The description below was written by a language model from this plasmid's Addgene catalogue record and pLannotate feature annotations shown in this document.]
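Description:
SnapTag-Binder is a 4,868 bp mammalian expression plasmid built on a pEGFP-type backbone. It encodes "Binder", a variant of the Haemophilus influenzae adaptor protein SspB, fused at its N terminus to SNAP-tag. The fusion is driven by the human cytomegalovirus immediate-early enhancer and promoter and terminated by an SV40 polyadenylation signal. The SspB portion carries two point mutations, Y11K and A15E (numbered according to the crystal structure cited in the record), which reduce its homodimerization. It still binds the seven-residue SsrA peptide. SNAP-tag is an engineered O6-alkylguanine-DNA alkyltransferase that reacts covalently with benzylguanine derivatives, so the expressed Binder can be labelled in cells with cell-permeable synthetic dyes.

The plasmid replicates at high copy in E. coli from a ColE1/pUC-type origin and also carries an f1 origin. A single Tn5 NeoR/KanR cassette sits behind tandem bacterial (AmpR) and SV40 early promoters and ends in an HSV TK poly(A) signal. This arrangement gives kanamycin selection in bacteria and should allow G418 selection in mammalian cells. The short fragments annotated as ble, bGH poly(A) and SV40 large T antigen look like backbone remnants or partial sequence matches rather than functional elements.

According to the associated publication, the construct belongs to a biosensor strategy based on peptide exposure. In that strategy, an SsrA peptide placed in a target protein becomes accessible only in a particular conformation, and recruitment of the dye-labelled Binder reports that state, including at the single-molecule level in live cells. The record does not describe the partner SsrA-bearing constructs.
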