Addgene plasmid #179142: SnapTag-Binder
Purpose: Binder: SspB that carries two point mutations reducing homodimerization(Y11K/A15E, residue numbering from pdb: 1ou9). Binder binds to the 7 a.a. peptide SsrA (AANDENY).
Depositing lab: Klaus Hahn. Depositing organization: University of North Carolina at Chapel Hill. Publication: Biosensors based on peptide exposure show single molecule conformations in live cells. Liu B, Stone OJ, Pablo M, Herron JC, Nogueira AT, Dagliyan O, Grimm JB, Lavis LD, Elston TC, Hahn KM. Cell. 2021 Oct 28;184(22):5670-5685.e23. doi: 10.1016/j.cell.2021.09.026. Epub 2021 Oct 11. PubMed 34637702.
Backbone
  Vector backbone: pEGFP
  Backbone size w/o insert (bp): 4000
  Total vector size (bp): 4868
  Vector type: Mammalian Expression
Growth in bacteria
  Bacterial resistance: Kanamycin, 50 μg/mL
  Growth temperature: 37°C
  Growth strain: DH5alpha
  Copy number: High Copy
Gene/Insert
  Gene/Insert name: SspB (alt name: Binder)
  Species: Haemophilus influenzae
  Insert size (bp): 912
  Mutation: Y11K/A15E, residue numbering from pdb: 1ou9
  Tag / fusion protein: SNAP-tag (N terminal on insert)
Terms and licenses: Academic/Nonprofit Terms; Industry Terms: Not Available to Industry
How to cite: SnapTag-Binder was a gift from Klaus Hahn (Addgene plasmid # 179142 ; http://n2t.net/addgene:179142 ; RRID:Addgene_179142)
